>Addgene plasmid #125574 | pCAG-Cre | depositor full sequence | sequence record 240305 | pCAG-Cre sequence 5821 bps
GTCGACATTGATTATTGACTAGTTATTAATAGTAATCAATTACGGGGTCATTAGTTCATAGCCCATATAT
GGAGTTCCGCGTTACATAACTTACGGTAAATGGCCCGCCTGGCTGACCGCCCAACGACCCCCGCCCATTG
ACGTCAATAATGACGTATGTTCCCATAGTAACGCCAATAGGGACTTTCCATTGACGTCAATGGGTGGACT
ATTTACGGTAAACTGCCCACTTGGCAGTACATCAAGTGTATCATATGCCAAGTACGCCCCCTATTGACGT
CAATGACGGTAAATGGCCCGCCTGGCATTATGCCCAGTACATGACCTTATGGGACTTTCCTACTTGGCAG
TACATCTACGTATTAGTCATCGCTATTACCATGGGTCGAGGTGAGCCCCACGTTCTGCTTCACTCTCCCC
ATCTCCCCCCCCTCCCCACCCCCAATTTTGTATTTATTTATTTTTTAATTATTTTGTGCAGCGATGGGGG
CGGGGGGGGGGGGGGCGCGCGCCAGGCGGGGCGGGGCGGGGCGAGGGGCGGGGCGGGGCGAGGCGGAGAG
GTGCGGCGGCAGCCAATCAGAGCGGCGCGCTCCGAAAGTTTCCTTTTATGGCGAGGCGGCGGCGGCGGCG
GCCCTATAAAAAGCGAAGCGCGCGGCGGGCGGGAGTCGCTGCGTTGCCTTCGCCCCGTGCCCCGCTCCGC
GCCGCCTCGCGCCGCCCGCCCCGGCTCTGACTGACCGCGTTACTCCCACAGGTGAGCGGGCGGGACGGCC
CTTCTCCTCCGGGCTGTAATTAGCGCTTGGTTTAATGACGGCTCGTTTCTTTTCTGTGGCTGCGTGAAAG
CCTTAAAGGGCTCCGGGAGGGCCCTTTGTGCGGGGGGGAGCGGCTCGGGGGGTGCGTGCGTGTGTGTGTG
CGTGGGGAGCGCCGCGTGCGGCCCGCGCTGCCCGGCGGCTGTGAGCGCTGCGGGCGCGGCGCGGGGCTTT
GTGCGCTCCGCGTGTGCGCGAGGGGAGCGCGGCCGGGGGCGGTGCCCCGCGGTGCGGGGGGGCTGCGAGG
GGAACAAAGGCTGCGTGCGGGGTGTGTGCGTGGGGGGGTGAGCAGGGGGTGTGGGCGCGGCGGTCGGGCT
GTAACCCCCCCCTGCACCCCCCTCCCCGAGTTGCTGAGCACGGCCCGGCTTCGGGTGCGGGGCTCCGTGC
GGGGCGTGGCGCGGGGCTCGCCGTGCCGGGCGGGGGGTGGCGGCAGGTGGGGGTGCCGGGCGGGGCGGGG
CCGCCTCGGGCCGGGGAGGGCTCGGGGGAGGGGCGCGGCGGCCCCGGAGCGCCGGCGGCTGTCGAGGCGC
GGCGAGCCGCAGCCATTGCCTTTTATGGTAATCGTGCGAGAGGGCGCAGGGACTTCCTTTGTCCCAAATC
TGGCGGAGCCGAAATCTGGGAGGCGCCGCCGCACCCCCTCTAGCGGGCGCGGGCGAAGCGGTGCGGCGCC
GGCAGGAAGGAAATGGGCGGGGAGGGCCTTCGTGCGTCGCCGCGCCGCCGTCCCCTTCTCCATCTCCAGC
CTCGGGGCTGCCGCAGGGGGACGGCTGCCTTCGGGGGGGACGGGGCAGGGCGGGGTTCGGCTTCTGGCGT
GTGACCGGCGGCTCTAGAGCCTCTGCTAACCATGTTCATGCCTTCTTCTTTTTCCTACAGCTCCTGGGCA
ACGTGCTGGTTATTGTGCTGTCTCATCATTTTGGCAAAGAATTCGCCACCATGAATTTACTGACCGTACA
CCAAAATTTGCCTGCATTACCGGTCGATGCAACGAGTGATGAGGTTCGCAAGAACCTGATGGACATGTTC
AGGGATCGCCAGGCGTTTTCTGAGCATACCTGGAAAATGCTTCTGTCCGTTTGCCGGTCGTGGGCGGCAT
GGTGCAAGTTGAATAACCGGAAATGGTTTCCCGCAGAACCTGAAGATGTTCGCGATTATCTTCTATATCT
TCAGGCGCGCGGTCTGGCAGTAAAAACTATCCAGCAACATTTGGGCCAGCTAAACATGCTTCATCGTCGG
TCCGGGCTGCCACGACCAAGTGACAGCAATGCTGTTTCACTGGTTATGCGGCGGATCCGAAAAGAAAACG
TTGATGCCGGTGAACGTGCAAAACAGGCTCTAGCGTTCGAACGCACTGATTTCGACCAGGTTCGTTCACT
CATGGAAAATAGCGATCGCTGCCAGGATATACGTAATCTGGCATTTCTGGGGATTGCTTATAACACCCTG
TTACGTATAGCCGAAATTGCCAGGATCAGGGTTAAAGATATCTCACGTACTGACGGTGGGAGAATGTTAA
TCCATATTGGCAGAACGAAAACGCTGGTTAGCACCGCAGGTGTAGAGAAGGCACTTAGCCTGGGGGTAAC
TAAACTGGTCGAGCGATGGATTTCCGTCTCTGGTGTAGCTGATGATCCGAATAACTACCTGTTTTGCCGG
GTCAGAAAAAATGGTGTTGCCGCGCCATCTGCCACCAGCCAGCTATCAACTCGCGCCCTGGAAGGGATTT
TTGAAGCAACTCATCGATTGATTTACGGCGCTAAGGATGACTCTGGTCAGAGATACCTGGCCTGGTCTGG
ACACAGTGCCCGTGTCGGAGCCGCGCGAGATATGGCCCGCGCTGGAGTTTCAATACCGGAGATCATGCAA
GCTGGTGGCTGGACCAATGTAAATATTGTCATGAACTATATCCGTAACCTGGATAGTGAAACAGGGGCAA
TGGTGCGCCTGCTGGAAGATGGCGATTGAGCGGCCGCACTCCTCAGGTGCAGGCTGCCTATCAGAAGGTG
GTGGCTGGTGTGGCCAATGCCCTGGCTCACAAATACCACTGAGATCTTTTTCCCTCTGCCAAAAATTATG
GGGACATCATGAAGCCCCTTGAGCATCTGACTTCTGGCTAATAAAGGAAATTTATTTTCATTGCAATAGT
GTGTTGGAATTTTTTGTGTCTCTCACTCGGAAGGACATATGGGAGGGCAAATCATTTAAAACATCAGAAT
GAGTATTTGGTTTAGAGTTTGGCAACATATGCCATATGCTGGCTGCCATGAACAAAGGTGGCTATAAAGA
GGTCATCAGTATATGAAACAGCCCCCTGCTGTCCATTCCTTATTCCATAGAAAAGCCTTGACTTGAGGTT
AGATTTTTTTTATATTTTGTTTTGTGTTATTTTTTTCTTTAACATCCCTAAAATTTTCCTTACATGTTTT
ACTAGCCAGATTTTTCCTCCTCTCCTGACTACTCCCAGTCATAGCTGTCCCTCTTCTCTTATGAAGATCC
CTCGACCTGCAGCCCAAGCTTGGCGTAATCATGGTCATAGCTGTTTCCTGTGTGAAATTGTTATCCGCTC
ACAATTCCACACAACATACGAGCCGGAAGCATAAAGTGTAAAGCCTGGGGTGCCTAATGAGTGAGCTAAC
TCACATTAATTGCGTTGCGCTCACTGCCCGCTTTCCAGTCGGGAAACCTGTCGTGCCAGCGGATCCGCAT
CTCAATTAGTCAGCAACCATAGTCCCGCCCCTAACTCCGCCCATCCCGCCCCTAACTCCGCCCAGTTCCG
CCCATTCTCCGCCCCATGGCTGACTAATTTTTTTTATTTATGCAGAGGCCGAGGCCGCCTCGGCCTCTGA
GCTATTCCAGAAGTAGTGAGGAGGCTTTTTTGGAGGCCTAGGCTTTTGCAAAAAGCTAACTTGTTTATTG
CAGCTTATAATGGTTACAAATAAAGCAATAGCATCACAAATTTCACAAATAAAGCATTTTTTTCACTGCA
TTCTAGTTGTGGTTTGTCCAAACTCATCAATGTATCTTATCATGTCTGGATCCGCTGCATTAATGAATCG
GCCAACGCGCGGGGAGAGGCGGTTTGCGTATTGGGCGCTCTTCCGCTTCCTCGCTCACTGACTCGCTGCG
CTCGGTCGTTCGGCTGCGGCGAGCGGTATCAGCTCACTCAAAGGCGGTAATACGGTTATCCACAGAATCA
GGGGATAACGCAGGAAAGAACATGTGAGCAAAAGGCCAGCAAAAGGCCAGGAACCGTAAAAAGGCCGCGT
TGCTGGCGTTTTTCCATAGGCTCCGCCCCCCTGACGAGCATCACAAAAATCGACGCTCAAGTCAGAGGTG
GCGAAACCCGACAGGACTATAAAGATACCAGGCGTTTCCCCCTGGAAGCTCCCTCGTGCGCTCTCCTGTT
CCGACCCTGCCGCTTACCGGATACCTGTCCGCCTTTCTCCCTTCGGGAAGCGTGGCGCTTTCTCAATGCT
CACGCTGTAGGTATCTCAGTTCGGTGTAGGTCGTTCGCTCCAAGCTGGGCTGTGTGCACGAACCCCCCGT
TCAGCCCGACCGCTGCGCCTTATCCGGTAACTATCGTCTTGAGTCCAACCCGGTAAGACACGACTTATCG
CCACTGGCAGCAGCCACTGGTAACAGGATTAGCAGAGCGAGGTATGTAGGCGGTGCTACAGAGTTCTTGA
AGTGGTGGCCTAACTACGGCTACACTAGAAGGACAGTATTTGGTATCTGCGCTCTGCTGAAGCCAGTTAC
CTTCGGAAAAAGAGTTGGTAGCTCTTGATCCGGCAAACAAACCACCGCTGGTAGCGGTGGTTTTTTTGTT
TGCAAGCAGCAGATTACGCGCAGAAAAAAAGGATCTCAAGAAGATCCTTTGATCTTTTCTACGGGGTCTG
ACGCTCAGTGGAACGAAAACTCACGTTAAGGGATTTTGGTCATGAGATTATCAAAAAGGATCTTCACCTA
GATCCTTTTAAATTAAAAATGAAGTTTTAAATCAATCTAAAGTATATATGAGTAAACTTGGTCTGACAGT
TACCAATGCTTAATCAGTGAGGCACCTATCTCAGCGATCTGTCTATTTCGTTCATCCATAGTTGCCTGAC
TCCCCGTCGTGTAGATAACTACGATACGGGAGGGCTTACCATCTGGCCCCAGTGCTGCAATGATACCGCG
AGACCCACGCTCACCGGCTCCAGATTTATCAGCAATAAACCAGCCAGCCGGAAGGGCCGAGCGCAGAAGT
GGTCCTGCAACTTTATCCGCCTCCATCCAGTCTATTAATTGTTGCCGGGAAGCTAGAGTAAGTAGTTCGC
CAGTTAATAGTTTGCGCAACGTTGTTGCCATTGCTACAGGCATCGTGGTGTCACGCTCGTCGTTTGGTAT
GGCTTCATTCAGCTCCGGTTCCCAACGATCAAGGCGAGTTACATGATCCCCCATGTTGTGCAAAAAAGCG
GTTAGCTCCTTCGGTCCTCCGATCGTTGTCAGAAGTAAGTTGGCCGCAGTGTTATCACTCATGGTTATGG
CAGCACTGCATAATTCTCTTACTGTCATGCCATCCGTAAGATGCTTTTCTGTGACTGGTGAGTACTCAAC
CAAGTCATTCTGAGAATAGTGTATGCGGCGACCGAGTTGCTCTTGCCCGGCGTCAATACGGGATAATACC
GCGCCACATAGCAGAACTTTAAAAGTGCTCATCATTGGAAAACGTTCTTCGGGGCGAAAACTCTCAAGGA
TCTTACCGCTGTTGAGATCCAGTTCGATGTAACCCACTCGTGCACCCAACTGATCTTCAGCATCTTTTAC
TTTCACCAGCGTTTCTGGGTGAGCAAAAACAGGAAGGCAAAATGCCGCAAAAAAGGGAATAAGGGCGACA
CGGAAATGTTGAATACTCATACTCTTCCTTTTTCAATATTATTGAAGCATTTATCAGGGTTATTGTCTCA
TGAGCGGATACATATTTGAATGTATTTAGAAAAATAAACAAATAGGGGTTCCGCGCACATTTCCCCGAAA
AGTGCCACCTG
Features (pLannotate 1.2.2; 18 found; start..end, strand, type, name):
      4..383     +  enhancer       CMV enhancer: human cytomegalovirus immediate early enhancer
    386..661     +  promoter       chicken β-actin promoter: No description available
    662..1670    +  intron         chimeric intron: chimera between introns from chicken β-actin and rabbit β-globin
   1668..1724    +  CDS            HBB (fragment): HBB_LEPEU - Experimental evidence at protein level: Swiss-Prot protein existence level 1. Involved in oxygen transport from the lung to the various peripheral tissues. From Lepus europaeus (European hare).
   1734..2757    +  CDS            Cre (fragment): site-specific recombinase Cre is a site-specific recombinase from bacteriophage P1. Recombination occurs at loxP sequences.
   2768..2839    +  CDS            HBB (fragment): HBB_PONPY - Experimental evidence at transcript level: Swiss-Prot protein existence level 2. Involved in oxygen transport from the lung to the various peripheral tissues. From Pongo pygmaeus (Bornean orangutan).
   2910..2965    +  polyA_signal   β-globin poly(A) signal: rabbit β-globin polyadenylation signal (Gil and Proudfoot, 1987)
   3348..3364    -  protein_bind   lac operator: The lac repressor binds to the lac operator to inhibit transcription in E. coli. This inhibition can be relieved by adding lactose or isopropyl-β-D-thiogalactopyranoside (IPTG). lac repressor encoded by lacI
   3372..3402    -  promoter       lac promoter: promoter for the E. coli lac operon
   3417..3438    -  protein_bind   CAP binding site: CAP binding activates transcription in the presence of cAMP. E. coli catabolite activator protein
   3451..3490    -  CDS            lacI (fragment): lac repressor; lacI; The lac repressor binds to the lac operator to inhibit transcription in E. coli. This inhibition can be relieved by adding lactose or isopropyl-β-D-thiogalactopyranoside (IPTG).
   3497..3519    +  promoter       SV40 promoter (fragment): SV40 enhancer and early promoter
   3543..3678    +  rep_origin     SV40 ori: SV40 origin of replication
   3698..3832    +  polyA_signal   SV40 poly(A) signal: SV40 polyadenylation signal
   3834..3888    -  CDS            lacI (fragment): lac repressor; lacI; The lac repressor binds to the lac operator to inhibit transcription in E. coli. This inhibition can be relieved by adding lactose or isopropyl-β-D-thiogalactopyranoside (IPTG).
   4071..4659    -  rep_origin     ori: high-copy-number ColE1/pMB1/pBR322/pUC origin of replication
   4830..5690    -  CDS            AmpR: β-lactamase; bla; confers resistance to ampicillin, carbenicillin, and related antibiotics
   5691..5795    -  promoter       AmpR promoter: bla
