>Addgene plasmid #125574 | pCAG-Cre | addgene full sequence | sequence record 243915 | Addgene NGS Result
GGTCGACATTGATTATTGACTAGTTATTAATAGTAATCAATTACGGGGTCATTAGTTCATAGCCCATATA
TGGAGTTCCGCGTTACATAACTTACGGTAAATGGCCCGCCTGGCTGACCGCCCAACGACCCCCGCCCATT
GACGTCAATAATGACGTATGTTCCCATAGTAACGCCAATAGGGACTTTCCATTGACGTCAATGGGTGGAG
TATTTACGGTAAACTGCCCACTTGGCAGTACATCAAGTGTATCATATGCCAAGTACGCCCCCTATTGACG
TCAATGACGGTAAATGGCCCGCCTGGCATTATGCCCAGTACATGACCTTATGGGACTTTCCTACTTGGCA
GTACATCTACGTATTAGTCATCGCTATTACCATGGTCGAGGTGAGCCCCACGTTCTGCTTCACTCTCCCC
ATCTCCCCCCCCTCCCCACCCCCAATTTTGTATTTATTTATTTTTTAATTATTTTGTGCAGCGATGGGGG
CGGGGGGGGGGGGGGGGCGCGCCMGGSGGGGSGGGGSGGGGSGRGGGGSGGGGSGGGGSGRGGCGGRGAG
GTGCGGCGGCAGCCAATCAGAGCGGCGCGCTCCGAAAGTTTCCTTTTATGGCGAGGCGGCGGCGGCGGCG
GCCCTATAAAAAGCGAAGCGCGCGGCGGGCGGGAGTCGCTGCGCGCTGCCTTCGCCCCGTGCCCCGCTCC
GCCGCCGCCTCGCGCCGCCCGCCCCGGCTCTGACTGACCGCGTTACTCCCACAGGTGAGCGGGCGGGACG
GCCCTTCTCCTCCGGGCTGTAATTAGCGCTTGGTTTAATGACGGCTTGTTTCTTTTCTGTGGCTGCGTGA
AAGCCTTGAGGGGCTCCGGGAGGGCCCTTTGTGCGGGGGGAGCGGCTCGGGGGGTGCGTGCGTGTGTGTG
TGCGTGGGGAGCGCCGCGTGCGGCTCCGCGCTGCCCGGCGGCTGTGAGCGCTGCGGGCGCGGCGCGGGGC
TTTGTGCGCTCCGCAGTGTGCGCGAGGGGAGCGCGGCCGGGGGCGGTGCCCCGCGGTGCGGGGGGGGCTG
CGAGGGGAACAAAGGCTGCGTGCGGGGTGTGTGCGTGGGGGGGTGAGCAGGGGGTGTGGGCGCGTCGGTC
GGGCTGCAACCCCCCCTGCACCCCCCTCCCCGAGTTGCTGAGCACGGCCCGGCTTCGGGTGCGGGGCTCC
GTACGGGGCGTGGCGCGGGGCTCGCCGTGCCGGGCGGGGGGTGGCGGCAGGTGGGGGTGCCGGGCGGGGC
GGGGCCGCCTCGGGCCGGGGAGGGCTCGGGGGAGGGGCGCGGCGGCCCCCGGAGCGCCGGCGGCTGTCGA
GGCGCGGCGAGCCGCAGCCATTGCCTTTTATGGTAATCGTGCGAGAGGGCGCAGGGACTTCCTTTGTCCC
AAATCTGTGCGGAGCCGAAATCTGGGAGGCGCCGCCGCACCCCCTCTAGCGGGCGCGGGGCGAAGCGGTG
CGGCGCCGGCAGGAAGGAAATGGGCGGGGAGGGCCTTCGTGCGTCGCCGCGCCGCCGTCCCCTTCTCCCT
CTCCAGCCTCGGGGCTGTCCGCGGGGGGACGGCTGCCTTCGGGGGGGACGGGGCAGGGCGGGGTTCGGCT
TCTGGCGTGTGACCGGCGGCTCTAGAGCCTCTGCTAACCATGTTCATGCCTTCTTCTTTTTCCTACAGCT
CCTGGGCAACGTGCTGGTTATTGTGCTGTCTCATCATTTTGGCAAAGAATTCGCCACCATGAATTTACTG
ACCGTACACCAAAATTTGCCTGCATTACCGGTCGATGCAACGAGTGATGAGGTTCGCAAGAACCTGATGG
ACATGTTCAGGGATCGCCAGGCGTTTTCTGAGCATACCTGGAAAATGCTTCTGTCCGTTTGCCGGTCGTG
GGCGGCATGGTGCAAGTTGAATAACCGGAAATGGTTTCCCGCAGAACCTGAAGATGTTCGCGATTATCTT
CTATATCTTCAGGCGCGCGGTCTGGCAGTAAAAACTATCCAGCAACATTTGGGCCAGCTAAACATGCTTC
ATCGTCGGTCCGGGCTGCCACGACCAAGTGACAGCAATGCTGTTTCACTGGTTATGCGGCGGATCCGAAA
AGAAAACGTTGATGCCGGTGAACGTGCAAAACAGGCTCTAGCGTTCGAACGCACTGATTTCGACCAGGTT
CGTTCACTCATGGAAAATAGCGATCGCTGCCAGGATATACGTAATCTGGCATTTCTGGGGATTGCTTATA
ACACCCTGTTACGTATAGCCGAAATTGCCAGGATCAGGGTTAAAGATATCTCACGTACTGACGGTGGGAG
AATGTTAATCCATATTGGCAGAACGAAAACGCTGGTTAGCACCGCAGGTGTAGAGAAGGCACTTAGCCTG
GGGGTAACTAAACTGGTCGAGCGATGGATTTCCGTCTCTGGTGTAGCTGATGATCCGAATAACTACCTGT
TTTGCCGGGTCAGAAAAAATGGTGTTGCCGCGCCATCTGCCACCAGCCAGCTATCAACTCGCGCCCTGGA
AGGGATTTTTGAAGCAACTCATCGATTGATTTACGGCGCTAAGGATGACTCTGGTCAGAGATACCTGGCC
TGGTCTGGACACAGTGCCCGTGTCGGAGCCGCGCGAGATATGGCCCGCGCTGGAGTTTCAATACCGGAGA
TCATGCAAGCTGGTGGCTGGACCAATGTAAATATTGTCATGAACTATATCCGTAACCTGGATAGTGAAAC
AGGGGCAATGGTGCGCCTGCTGGAAGATGGCGATTGAGCGGCCGCACTCCTCAGGTGCAGGCTGCCTATC
AGAAGGTGGTGGCTGGTGTGGCCAATGCCCTGGCTCACAAATACCACTGAGATCTTTTTCCCTCTGCCAA
AAATTATGGGGACATCATGAAGCCCCTTGAGCATCTGACTTCTGGCTAATAAAGGAAATTTATTTTCATT
GCAATAGTGTGTTGGAATTTTTTGTGTCTCTCACTCGGAAGGACATATGGGAGGGCAAATCATTTAAAAC
ATCAGAATGAGTATTTGGTTTAGAGTTTGGCAACATATGCCCATATGCTGGCTGCCATGAACAAAGGTTG
GCTATAAAGAGGTCATCAGTATATGAAACAGCCCCCTGCTGTCCATTCCTTATTCCATAGAAAAGCCTTG
ACTTGAGGTTAGATTTTTTTTATATTTTGTTTTGTGTTATTTTTTTCTTTAACATCCCTAAAATTTTCCT
TACATGTTTTACTAGCCAGATTTTTCCTCCTCTCCTGACTACTCCCAGTCATAGCTGTCCCTCTTCTCTT
ATGGAGATCCCTCGACCTGCAGCCCAAGCTTGGCGTAATCATGGTCATAGCTGTTTCCTGTGTGAAATTG
TTATCCGCTCACAATTCCACACAACATACGAGCCGGAAGCATAAAGTGTAAAGCCTGGGGTGCCTAATGA
GTGAGCTAACTCACATTAATTGCGTTGCGCTCACTGCCCGCTTTCCAGTCGGGAAACCTGTCGTGCCAGC
GGATCCGCATCTCAATTAGTCAGCAACCATAGTCCCGCCCCTAACTCCGCCCATCCCGCCCCTAACTCCG
CCCAGTTCCGCCCATTCTCCGCCCCATGGCTGACTAATTTTTTTTATTTATGCAGAGGCCGAGGCCGCCT
CGGCCTCTGAGCTATTCCAGAAGTAGTGAGGAGGCTTTTTTGGAGGCCTAGGCTTTTGCAAAAAGCTAAC
TTGTTTATTGCAGCTTATAATGGTTACAAATAAAGCAATAGCATCACAAATTTCACAAATAAAGCATTTT
TTTCACTGCATTCTAGTTGTGGTTTGTCCAAACTCATCAATGTATCTTATCATGTCTGGATCCGCTGCAT
TAATGAATCGGCCAACGCGCGGGGAGAGGCGGTTTGCGTATTGGGCGCTCTTCCGCTTCCTCGCTCACTG
ACTCGCTGCGCTCGGTCGTTCGGCTGCGGCGAGCGGTATCAGCTCACTCAAAGGCGGTAATACGGTTATC
CACAGAATCAGGGGATAACGCAGGAAAGAACATGTGAGCAAAAGGCCAGCAAAAGGCCAGGAACCGTAAA
AAGGCCGCGTTGCTGGCGTTTTTCCATAGGCTCCGCCCCCCTGACGAGCATCACAAAAATCGACGCTCAA
GTCAGAGGTGGCGAAACCCGACAGGACTATAAAGATACCAGGCGTTTCCCCCTGGAAGCTCCCTCGTGCG
CTCTCCTGTTCCGACCCTGCCGCTTACCGGATACCTGTCCGCCTTTCTCCCTTCGGGAAGCGTGGCGCTT
TCTCATAGCTCACGCTGTAGGTATCTCAGTTCGGTGTAGGTCGTTCGCTCCAAGCTGGGCTGTGTGCACG
AACCCCCCGTTCAGCCCGACCGCTGCGCCTTATCCGGTAACTATCGTCTTGAGTCCAACCCGGTAAGACA
CGACTTATCGCCACTGGCAGCAGCCACTGGTAACAGGATTAGCAGAGCGAGGTATGTAGGCGGTGCTACA
GAGTTCTTGAAGTGGTGGCCTAACTACGGCTACACTAGAAGAACAGTATTTGGTATCTGCGCTCTGCTGA
AGCCAGTTACCTTCGGAAAAAGAGTTGGTAGCTCTTGATCCGGCAAACAAACCACCGCTGGTAGCGGTGG
TTTTTTTGTTTGCAAGCAGCAGATTACGCGCAGAAAAAAAGGATCTCAAGAAGATCCTTTGATCTTTTCT
ACGGGGTCTGACGCTCAGTGGAACGAAAACTCACGTTAAGGGATTTTGGTCATGAGATTATCAAAAAGGA
TCTTCACCTAGATCCTTTTAAATTAAAAATGAAGTTTTAAATCAATCTAAAGTATATATGAGTAAACTTG
GTCTGACAGTTACCAATGCTTAATCAGTGAGGCACCTATCTCAGCGATCTGTCTATTTCGTTCATCCATA
GTTGCCTGACTCCCCGTCGTGTAGATAACTACGATACGGGAGGGCTTACCATCTGGCCCCAGTGCTGCAA
TGATACCGCGAGACCCACGCTCACCGGCTCCAGATTTATCAGCAATAAACCAGCCAGCCGGAAGGGCCGA
GCGCAGAAGTGGTCCTGCAACTTTATCCGCCTCCATCCAGTCTATTAATTGTTGCCGGGAAGCTAGAGTA
AGTAGTTCGCCAGTTAATAGTTTGCGCAACGTTGTTGCCATTGCTACAGGCATCGTGGTGTCACGCTCGT
CGTTTGGTATGGCTTCATTCAGCTCCGGTTCCCAACGATCAAGGCGAGTTACATGATCCCCCATGTTGTG
CAAAAAAGCGGTTAGCTCCTTCGGTCCTCCGATCGTTGTCAGAAGTAAGTTGGCCGCAGTGTTATCACTC
ATGGTTATGGCAGCACTGCATAATTCTCTTACTGTCATGCCATCCGTAAGATGCTTTTCTGTGACTGGTG
AGTACTCAACCAAGTCATTCTGAGAATAGTGTATGCGGCGACCGAGTTGCTCTTGCCCGGCGTCAATACG
GGATAATACCGCGCCACATAGCAGAACTTTAAAAGTGCTCATCATTGGAAAACGTTCTTCGGGGCGAAAA
CTCTCAAGGATCTTACCGCTGTTGAGATCCAGTTCGATGTAACCCACTCGTGCACCCAACTGATCTTCAG
CATCTTTTACTTTCACCAGCGTTTCTGGGTGAGCAAAAACAGGAAGGCAAAATGCCGCAAAAAAGGGAAT
AAGGGCGACACGGAAATGTTGAATACTCATACTCTTCCTTTTTCAATATTATTGAAGCATTTATCAGGGT
TATTGTCTCATGAGCGGATACATATTTGAATGTATTTAGAAAAATAAACAAATAGGGGTTCCGCGCACAT
TTCCCCGAAAAGTGCCACCTG
Features (pLannotate 1.2.2; 17 found; start..end, strand, type, name):
      5..384     +  enhancer       CMV enhancer: human cytomegalovirus immediate early enhancer
    662..1678    +  intron         chimeric intron: chimera between introns from chicken β-actin and rabbit β-globin
   1676..1732    +  CDS            HBB (fragment): HBB_LEPEU - Experimental evidence at protein level: Swiss-Prot protein existence level 1. Involved in oxygen transport from the lung to the various peripheral tissues. From Lepus europaeus (European hare).
   1742..2765    +  CDS            Cre (fragment): site-specific recombinase Cre is a site-specific recombinase from bacteriophage P1. Recombination occurs at loxP sequences.
   2776..2847    +  CDS            HBB (fragment): HBB_PONPY - Experimental evidence at transcript level: Swiss-Prot protein existence level 2. Involved in oxygen transport from the lung to the various peripheral tissues. From Pongo pygmaeus (Bornean orangutan).
   2918..2973    +  polyA_signal   β-globin poly(A) signal: rabbit β-globin polyadenylation signal (Gil and Proudfoot, 1987)
   3358..3374    -  protein_bind   lac operator: The lac repressor binds to the lac operator to inhibit transcription in E. coli. This inhibition can be relieved by adding lactose or isopropyl-β-D-thiogalactopyranoside (IPTG). lac repressor encoded by lacI
   3382..3412    -  promoter       lac promoter: promoter for the E. coli lac operon
   3427..3448    -  protein_bind   CAP binding site: CAP binding activates transcription in the presence of cAMP. E. coli catabolite activator protein
   3461..3500    -  CDS            lacI (fragment): lac repressor; lacI; The lac repressor binds to the lac operator to inhibit transcription in E. coli. This inhibition can be relieved by adding lactose or isopropyl-β-D-thiogalactopyranoside (IPTG).
   3507..3529    +  promoter       SV40 promoter (fragment): SV40 enhancer and early promoter
   3553..3688    +  rep_origin     SV40 ori: SV40 origin of replication
   3708..3842    +  polyA_signal   SV40 poly(A) signal: SV40 polyadenylation signal
   3844..3898    -  CDS            lacI (fragment): lac repressor; lacI; The lac repressor binds to the lac operator to inhibit transcription in E. coli. This inhibition can be relieved by adding lactose or isopropyl-β-D-thiogalactopyranoside (IPTG).
   4081..4669    -  rep_origin     ori: high-copy-number ColE1/pMB1/pBR322/pUC origin of replication
   4840..5700    -  CDS            AmpR: β-lactamase; bla; confers resistance to ampicillin, carbenicillin, and related antibiotics
   5701..5805    -  promoter       AmpR promoter: bla
