[The description below was written by a language model from this plasmid's Addgene catalogue record and pLannotate feature annotations shown in this document.]
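Description:
pCAG-Cre is a mammalian expression plasmid of about 5.8 kb, built on a pCAG backbone, that drives constitutive expression of the bacteriophage P1 site-specific recombinase Cre. It is propagated in E. coli as a high-copy plasmid through a ColE1/pUC-type origin and selected with ampicillin via the β-lactamase gene and its own promoter. No mammalian selection marker is annotated, so the plasmid is suited to transient delivery rather than drug selection of stable lines.

The expression cassette is the composite CAG promoter: the human cytomegalovirus immediate-early enhancer, the chicken β-actin promoter, and a chimeric chicken β-actin/rabbit β-globin intron, a combination that gives strong, broadly active transcription in mammalian cells. The Cre coding sequence follows and is terminated by the rabbit β-globin polyadenylation signal. The short "HBB" fragments annotated on either side of Cre are most likely residual β-globin exon sequence belonging to the pCAG cassette rather than intended fusion partners, and no epitope tag, reporter or nuclear localisation signal is annotated. Downstream lie backbone remnants, including lac promoter/operator elements, small lacI fragments, an SV40 origin with a partial SV40 promoter, and an SV40 poly(A) signal. The SV40 origin can support episomal replication in cells expressing large T antigen.

Two sequence records are available, a depositor sequence and a sequencing result differing by ten nucleotides. They share the same architecture, although the β-actin promoter was annotated only in the depositor version. The plasmid is used to supply Cre in mammalian cells so that loxP-flanked sequences are excised or inverted, for example to activate Cre-dependent reporters. The associated study concerns developing mouse mitral cells, but the record does not state the delivery method.
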