Addgene plasmid #125574: pCAG-Cre
Purpose: Expresses Cre under the CAG promoter in mammalian cells.
Depositing lab: Takeshi Imai. Depositing organization: Kyushu University. Publication: Activity-dependent local protection and lateral inhibition control synaptic competition in developing mitral cells in mice. Fujimoto S, Leiwe MN, Aihara S, Sakaguchi R, Muroyama Y, Kobayakawa R, Kobayakawa K, Saito T, Imai T. Dev Cell. 2023 Jul 24;58(14):1221-1236.e7. doi: 10.1016/j.devcel.2023.05.004. Epub 2023 Jun 7. PubMed 37290446.
Backbone
  Vector backbone: pCAG
  Vector type: Mammalian Expression
Growth in bacteria
  Bacterial resistance: Ampicillin, 100 μg/mL
  Growth temperature: 37°C
  Growth strain: DH5alpha
  Copy number: High Copy
Gene/Insert
  Gene/Insert name: Cre
  Species: Bacteriophage P1
Resource information
  A portion of this plasmid was derived from a plasmid made by: pCAG vector is derived from Addgene #14797.
Terms and licenses: Academic/Nonprofit Terms; Industry Terms: Not Available to Industry
Depositor comments: Please visit https://www.biorxiv.org/content/10.1101/625616v2 for bioRxiv preprint.
How to cite: pCAG-Cre was a gift from Takeshi Imai (Addgene plasmid # 125574 ; http://n2t.net/addgene:125574 ; RRID:Addgene_125574)
